Addgene plasmid #154116: pNM3755
Purpose: tetO 7X ∆pes-10 promoter driving GFP-C1 & an act-4 3' UTR in a RMCE vector
Depositing lab: Michael Nonet. Depositing organization: Washington University in Saint Louis. Publication: Efficient Transgenesis in Caenorhabditis elegans Using Flp Recombinase-Mediated Cassette Exchange. Nonet ML. Genetics. 2020 Jun 8. pii: genetics.120.303388. doi: 10.1534/genetics.120.303388. PubMed 32513816.
Backbone
  Vector backbone: pLF3FShC
  Backbone manufacturer: Addgene #153083
  Backbone size w/o insert (bp): 7855
  Total vector size (bp): 9748
  Modifications to backbone: none
  Vector type: Worm Expression ; RMCE
  Selectable markers: Hygromycin
Growth in bacteria
  Bacterial resistance: Ampicillin, 100 μg/mL
  Growth temperature: 37°C
  Growth strain: DH5alpha
  Copy number: High Copy
Gene/Insert
  Gene/Insert name: tetO 7X::∆pes-10::GFP-C1::act-4 3'
  Species: C. elegans (nematode), Synthetic
  Insert size (bp): 2044
  Promoter: not applicable
  Cloning method: Unknown
  Sequencing primers: 5′ not applicable
Resource information
  A portion of this plasmid was derived from a plasmid made by: The insert was added using a multi-fragment Golden Gate reaction with tetO 7X ∆pes-10 from Addgene #122613, GFP-C1 from Addgene #91824, and act-4 3' UTR coming from amplified genomic sequences .
Terms and licenses: Academic/Nonprofit Terms; Industry Terms: Not Available to Industry
How to cite: pNM3755 was a gift from Michael Nonet (Addgene plasmid # 154116 ; http://n2t.net/addgene:154116 ; RRID:Addgene_154116)
