[The description below was written by a language model from this plasmid's Addgene catalogue record and pLannotate feature annotations shown in this document.]
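Description:
pNM3755 is a Caenorhabditis elegans transgenesis plasmid built for Flp recombinase-mediated cassette exchange (RMCE). It is based on the pLF3FShC backbone, a pBluescript-type vector carrying a high-copy ColE1/pUC origin, an f1 origin and an ampicillin resistance gene for propagation in E. coli. Remnants of the lac promoter/operator, lacZα, and T3 and T7 promoters flank the cloning region. The whole plasmid is about 9.7 kb.

The payload, assembled by multi-fragment Golden Gate cloning, is a tetracycline-system reporter. Seven tetO operator repeats are fused to the minimal ∆pes-10 promoter; this region is annotated in the feature table as a fragment of a Tet-responsive promoter. It drives GFP-C1, a worm-optimized GFP containing synthetic introns, followed by the act-4 3' UTR amplified from genomic DNA. Because ∆pes-10 is a basal promoter, GFP expression is expected to depend on a tetO-binding transactivator supplied from a separate driver, making this the reporter half of a bipartite expression system.

The backbone supplies the integration and selection machinery. An annotated FRT site lies directly upstream of a hygromycin resistance gene, which is the worm selectable marker. Also present are sqt-1 collagen sequences, whose mutant alleles alter body shape and probably serve as a visible marker, although the record does not state this. A Cre recombinase gene with a tbb-2 terminator lies next to an hsp-16.1 fragment, suggesting heat-shock control. A loxP site sits just upstream of the reporter, an arrangement consistent with Cre-mediated removal of the selection cassette after integration. Only one FRT and one loxP site are annotated; any variant or partner sites needed for exchange and excision are not identified in the feature table.
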