Features (pLannotate 1.2.2; 25 found; start..end, strand, type, name):
      1..34      +  protein_bind   FRT (minimal): supports FLP-mediated excision but not integration (Turan and Bode, 2011) FLP recombinase from the Saccharomyces cerevisiae 2μ plasmid
     35..1060    +  CDS            HygR: aminoglycoside phosphotransferase from E. coli; aph(4)-Ia; confers resistance to hygromycin
   1815..1961    +  CDS            sqt-1 (fragment): SQT1_CAEEL - Also known as rol-5. Protein inferred from homology: Swiss-Prot protein existence level 3. Nematode cuticles are composed largely of collagen-like proteins. The cuticle functions both as an exoskeleton and as a barrier to protect the worm from its environment. This is a collagen critical for organismal morphogenesis. Mutations in sqt-1 can lengthen, shorten, or helically twist the entire animal. From Caenorhabditis elegans.
   1994..2833    +  CDS            sqt-1 (fragment): SQT1_CAEEL - Also known as rol-5. Protein inferred from homology: Swiss-Prot protein existence level 3. Nematode cuticles are composed largely of collagen-like proteins. The cuticle functions both as an exoskeleton and as a barrier to protect the worm from its environment. This is a collagen critical for organismal morphogenesis. Mutations in sqt-1 can lengthen, shorten, or helically twist the entire animal. From Caenorhabditis elegans.
   2877..3200    -  terminator     tbb-2 terminator: tbb-2; transcription terminator for the C. elegans tubulin beta-2 gene
   3209..4339    -  CDS            cre: RECR_BPP1 - Experimental evidence at protein level: Swiss-Prot protein existence level 1. Catalyzes site-specific recombination between two 34-base- pair LOXP sites. Its role is to maintain the phage genome as a monomeric unit-copy plasmid in the lysogenic state. From Escherichia phage P1 (Bacteriophage P1).
   4688..4738    +  CDS            hsp-16.1 (fragment): HSP11_CAEEL - Also known as hsp16-1b. Experimental evidence at transcript level: Swiss-Prot protein existence level 2. From Caenorhabditis elegans.
   4742..4763    +  misc_feature   MCS (fragment): pBluescript multiple cloning site
   4794..4812    -  promoter       T7 promoter: promoter for bacteriophage T7 RNA polymerase
   4820..4975    +  CDS            lacZα (fragment): LacZα fragment of β-galactosidase; lacZ fragment
   4980..5408    +  rep_origin     f1 ori (sequence partly withheld): f1 bacteriophage origin of replication; arrow indicates direction of (+) strand synthesis
   5461..5565    +  promoter       AmpR promoter: bla
   5566..6426    +  CDS            AmpR: β-lactamase; bla; confers resistance to ampicillin, carbenicillin, and related antibiotics
   6597..7185    +  rep_origin     ori: high-copy-number ColE1/pMB1/pBR322/pUC origin of replication
   7368..7459    +  CDS            lacI (fragment): lac repressor; lacI; The lac repressor binds to the lac operator to inhibit transcription in E. coli. This inhibition can be relieved by adding lactose or isopropyl-β-D-thiogalactopyranoside (IPTG).
   7472..7493    +  protein_bind   CAP binding site: CAP binding activates transcription in the presence of cAMP. E. coli catabolite activator protein
   7508..7538    +  promoter       lac promoter: promoter for the E. coli lac operon
   7546..7562    +  protein_bind   lac operator: The lac repressor binds to the lac operator to inhibit transcription in E. coli. This inhibition can be relieved by adding lactose or isopropyl-β-D-thiogalactopyranoside (IPTG). lac repressor encoded by lacI
   7607..7625    +  promoter       T3 promoter: promoter for bacteriophage T3 RNA polymerase
   7638..7667    +  misc_feature   MCS (fragment): pBluescript multiple cloning site
   7671..7704    +  protein_bind   loxP: Cre-mediated recombination occurs in the 8-bp core sequence (GCATACAT). Cre recombinase
   7717..7754    +  misc_feature   MCS (fragment): pBluescript multiple cloning site
   7776..8039    +  promoter       TRE3GV promoter (fragment): 3rd-generation Tet-responsive promoter that can be activated by binding of Tet-On® 3G, optimized for retroviral and lentiviral vectors
   8254..9096    +  CDS            mEGFP (fragment): monomeric enhanced GFP, optimized with synthetic introns for expression in C. elegans
   9728..9745    +  misc_feature   MCS (fragment): pBluescript multiple cloning site
>Addgene plasmid #154116 | pNM3755 | addgene full sequence | sequence record 306076 | Addgene NGS Result
GAAGTTCCTATTCTCTAGAAAGTATAGGAACTTCATGAAAAAGCCTGAACTCACCGCGACGTCTGTCGAG
AAGTTTCTGATCGAAAAGTTCGACAGCGTCTCCGACCTGATGCAGCTCTCGGAGGGCGAAGAATCTCGTG
CTTTCAGCTTCGATGTAGGAGGGCGTGGATATGTCCTGCGGGTAAATAGCTGCGCCGATGGTTTCTACAA
AGATCGTTATGTTTATCGGCACTTTGCATCGGCCGCGCTCCCGATTCCGGAAGTGCTTGACATTGGGGAA
TTCAGCGAGAGCCTGACCTATTGCATCTCCCGCCGTGCACAGGGTGTCACGTTGCAAGACCTGCCTGAAA
CCGAACTGCCCGCTGTTCTGCAGCCGGTCGCGGAGGCCATGGATGCGATCGCTGCGGCCGATCTTAGCCA
GACGAGCGGGTTCGGCCCATTCGGACCGCAAGGAATCGGTCAATACACTACATGGCGTGATTTCATATGC
GCGATTGCTGATCCCCATGTGTATCACTGGCAAACTGTGATGGACGACACCGTCAGTGCGTCCGTCGCGC
AGGCTCTCGATGAGCTGATGCTTTGGGCCGAGGACTGCCCCGAAGTCCGGCACCTCGTGCACGCGGATTT
CGGCTCCAACAATGTCCTGACGGACAATGGCCGCATAACAGCGGTCATTGACTGGAGCGAGGCGATGTTC
GGGGATTCCCAATACGAGGTCGCCAACATCTTCTTCTGGAGGCCGTGGTTGGCTTGTATGGAGCAGCAGA
CGCGCTACTTCGAGCGGAGGCATCCGGAGCTTGCAGGATCGCCGCGGCTCCGGGCGTATATGCTCCGCAT
TGGTCTTGACCAACTCTATCAGAGCTTGGTTGACGGCAATTTCGATGATGCAGCTTGGGCGCAGGGTCGA
TGCGACGCAATCGTCCGATCCGGAGCCGGGACTGTCGGGCGTACACAAATCGCCCGCAGAAGCGCGGCCG
TCTGGACCGATGGCTGTGTAGAAGTACTCGCCGATAGTGGAAACCGACGCCCCAGCACTCGTCCGAGGGC
AAAGGAATAGGCGGGATGATCGACGCCAACGTCGTTGAATTTTCAAATTTTAAATACTGAATATTTGTTT
TTTTTCCTATTATTTATTTATTCTCTTTGTGTTTTTTTTCTTGCTTTCTAAAAAATTAATTCAATCCAAA
TCTAAACATTTTTTTTTCTCTTTCCGTCTCCCAATTCGTATTCCGCTCCTCTCATCTGAACACAATGTGC
AAGTTTATTTATCTTCTCGCTTTCATTTCATTAGGACGTGGGGGGAATTGGTGGAAGGGGGAAACACACA
AAAGGATGATGGAAATGAAATAAGGACACACAATATGCAACAACATTCAATTCAGAAATATGGAGGAAGG
TTTAAAAGAAAACATAAAAATATATAGAGGAGGAAGGAAACTAGCTGCCCTCGATTGTCTATCTTCCATT
CTCACCAAGTTTCAACAACTTTATTCAGTCATTCTTCTCTGGTTCATTTCCCAACCAATCTTCCCGAATA
AAGCCCATCTGTCCTTTCGGCCACATTCCTCACCTACATCCGTACTCCTTATCTCCCGTTCTTATCCAGT
CTTTTATCGTCTCTGCGTCTCGCACACTGTCTCGTCGGTAATGTAAAAAAAAAACAAAAAAAACTTGAAA
ACTTGCGGAAAGATTTCCTAATAAAAGGAGACGAATCCGGTAGGAAATCGACAAGTCTCTGCTTCTCGAA
GACTAGGTGAGTTACATTTCTTTGGCCGAATTATTTTGAAATCCTAAATTTGATAATTTCAGAGATGTCT
GTAAAACTTGCGTGTTATGTGACGGCTTCGGTCACTGTCGCCACTCTTATGGTATGCTTCATGACCATGT
CAACCATCTACTCGGAGGTTGATGGATTCAGAGAGAAGCTTGATACCGAGATGAATGTGTTCAGAGTGAG
TTAAATTATATTTTGAATTTTAAATAATTTTTAATTTTCTAGCAATCTACCAATGGATTGTGGAAGGACA
TAGTTGTCATCGGAAGATCTAGCAAGCGTGTCCGTTGTCAATATGAAGAGACCAACGCTACCCCAACTCC
ACATGCTGATGGATCCCCATCTGCTCCACCAGGTCAACCACCAGCAGTTCCACCAGTCTTCAACCAGCCA
AAGACTCCAAATGGAGCCAATGGAAATGGACCAACCTGCAACTGCAATGCTGATAACAAGTGCCCAGCTG
GACCATCCGGACCAAAGGGAGTTCCAGGAGTTCCAGGACTCGACGGAGTTCCAGGACTTGACGGTGTTCC
AGGAGTTGGAGCTGATGATATCGCTCCACAACGCGAGTCTGTCGGATGCTTCACTTGCCCACAAGGACCA
GTTGGACCACCAGGAGCTCTTGGAAGACCAGGACCACGTGGACTTCCAGGACCAAGAGGACAAAATGGAA
ACCCAGGAAGAGATGGACAACCAGGACATCCAGGAGAGCAAGGATCATCCGGTCAAATCGGAAAGATCGG
AGAGCCAGGACCACCAGGAGAGAAGGGACGCGACGCCGAGCATCCAATCGGAAGACCAGGACCAAAGGGA
CCAAGAGGAGATCAAGGACCAACAGGACCAGCTGGACAGAACGGTCTTCACGGACCACCAGGAGAGCCAG
GAACCGTTGGACCAGAAGGACCATCTGGAAAGCAAGGACGTCAAGGACCAGACGGAACCCAGGGAGAGAC
TGGACCAGACGGAAGACCAGGAAAGGATGCCGAGTACTGCCAGTGCCCAGACAAGTCTCCACCATCAGAG
GCTGTCAACGCCAACCGTGGATACAGAAATATCTAAATTGTTGGTGTTTTCTAATAAAATATTTGAGATT
CAGTGAGACTTTTTTCTTGGCGGCACAATAAAGTTTCCTCTTTTTGTTGGGTCACTCAACGAACACAATA
CAAATATTTGAGCGCTCGCATTTTTCTCAACCTTTCGGGTTTAAAGCACTTCAAAATGGAATTGAAGAGA
GATTGTGAAAGTACATCAGACAGAATCACATTTTGATAGCATTCACTTCACTCAGATGCAAACTTTTCAG
TGACTATAAAAAGTCATAAAATAATAACATTAAAAAAGCAAATAAATTAGCGAGAGAATTTTTTGACAAA
AAGAAAGAAGAGTGATAGAGAAGAAGGGAATGCTTGAAAGGATTTTGCATTTATCTTAATCACCGTCTTC
GAGAAGACGAACCATGGCGCCAGTTTCAGAATCCAAGTTTCTAATATAGTTCATCACAATGTTGACGTTG
GTCCAACCTCCGGCTTGCATAATCTCTGGGATGGAAACTCCAGCGCGAGCCATGTCACGGGCAGCTCCGA
CACGGGCGGAATGTCCAGACCAAGCCAAGTAACGTTGTCCGGAATCATCCTTGGCTCCGTAGATGAGACG
GTGGGTAGCTTCGAAGATTCCTGAAAATTTATTTTCAGCTTATTCTTAGCTAATATGTTGTTTAAACTTA
CCTTCAAGAGCTCGAGTCGAGAGTTGTGATGTTGCACTCGGGGCAGCAACTCCGTTCTTGCGAACACGAC
AGAACAGGTAGTTGTTTGGATCATCGGCGACTCCGGAAACCGAAATCCAGCGCTCAACGAGCTTGGTAAC
TCCAAGGGAGAGCGCTTTTTCGACTCCGGCAGTCGAGACCAGCGTTTTTGTACGTCCGATGTGGATGAGC
ATTCTTCCTCCGTCTGTGCGACTAATATCCTTGACGCGAATGCGGGCAATTTCGGCGATACGGAGAAGTG
TGTTGTAAGCAATTCCGAGGAAGGCGAGGTTTCGGATGTCCTGGCAACGATCGGAATTTTCCATAAGAGA
ACGGACCTGATCGAAGTCGGTTCTGAAAATTTCGTCAAGTCTTAGGATTGAATACATTAATATTTAAACT
TACCTTTCGAAGGCGAGGGCTTGCTTGGCTCTCTCTCCAGCATCAACATTTTCCTTGCGGATACGTCTCA
TTACGAGAGATACGGCATTAGAATCTGATGGGCGTGGAAGTCCAGATCGGCGATGGAGCATATTGAGCTG
TCCGAGATGTTGTTGGATCGTCTTCACCGCCAATCCACGAGCTTGGAGGTAGAGCAAGTAGTCACGAACG
TCTTCTGGCTCGGCTGGGAACCACTTGCGGTTGTTAAGCTTGCACCAGGCAGCCCAAGAACGGCACACTG
AGAGAAGCATCTTCCAGGTGTGCTCGGAGAAGGCTTGTCTGTCACGGAACATATCCATGAGGTTCTTGCG
AACTTCATCACTTGTCGCGTCAACTGGAAGTGCTGGAAGATTTTGATGAACAGTGAGAAGATTTGACATA
TTTTCGAAGTTTTTTAGATGCACTAGAACAAAGCGTGTTGGCTTCCTCTGAGCCCGCTTTCCTTATATAC
CCGCATTCTGCAGCCTTACAGAATGTTCTAGAAGGTCCTAGATGCATTCGTTTGAAAATACTCCCGGTGG
GTGCAAAGAGACGCAGACGGAAAATGTATCTGGGTCTCTTTATTGTGTACACTACTTTTCCATGTACCGA
ATGTGAGTCGCCCTCCTTTTGCAACAAGCAGCTCGAATGTTCTAGAAAAAGGTGGAAAATAGTATAAATA
CCGTTGAAAATAAATACCGAACAACATTTGCTCTAATTGTGAAATTAGAAATCTTCAAACTATAATCATG
TCACTTTACCACTATTTCCGTCCAGCTCAACGTTCCGTTTTTGGTGATCGTAAGCTTATCGATACCGTCG
ACCCGTTAACCGGGGGCCCGGTACCCAATTCGCCCTATAGTGAGTCGTATTACGCGCGCTCACTGGCCGT
CGTTTTACAACGTCGTGACTGGGAAAACCCTGGCGTTACCCAACTTAATCGCCTTGCAGCACATCCCCCT
TTCGCCAGCTGGCGTAATAGCGAAGAGGCCCGCACCGATCGCCCTTCCCAACAGTTGCGCAGCCTGAATG
GCGAATGGG
[124 nt withheld, positions 4980-5103]
C
[91 nt withheld, positions 5105-5195]
A
[49 nt withheld, positions 5197-5245]
CCTTTGACGTTGGAGTCCACGTTCTTT
[37 nt withheld, positions 5273-5309]
ACCCTATCTCGGTCTATTCTTTTGATTTATAAGGGATTTTGCCGATTTCGGCCTATTGGTTAAAAAATGA
GCTGATTTAACAAAAATTTAACGCGAATTTTAACAAAATATTAACGCTTACAATTTAGGTGGCACTTTTC
GGGGAAATGTGCGCGGAACCCCTATTTGTTTATTTTTCTAAATACATTCAAATATGTATCCGCTCATGAG
ACAATAACCCTGATAAATGCTTCAATAATATTGAAAAAGGAAGAGTATGAGTATTCAACATTTCCGTGTC
GCCCTTATTCCCTTTTTTGCGGCATTTTGCCTTCCTGTTTTTGCTCACCCAGAAACGCTGGTGAAAGTAA
AAGATGCTGAAGATCAGTTGGGTGCACGAGTGGGTTACATCGAACTGGATCTCAACAGCGGTAAGATCCT
TGAGAGTTTTCGCCCCGAAGAACGTTTTCCAATGATGAGCACTTTTAAAGTTCTGCTATGTGGCGCGGTA
TTATCCCGTATTGACGCCGGGCAAGAGCAACTCGGTCGCCGCATACACTATTCTCAGAATGACTTGGTTG
AGTACTCACCAGTCACAGAAAAGCATCTTACGGATGGCATGACAGTAAGAGAATTATGCAGTGCTGCCAT
AACCATGAGTGATAACACTGCGGCCAACTTACTTCTGACAACGATCGGAGGACCGAAGGAGCTAACCGCT
TTTTTGCACAACATGGGGGATCATGTAACTCGCCTTGATCGTTGGGAACCGGAGCTGAATGAAGCCATAC
CAAACGACGAGCGTGACACCACGATGCCTGTAGCAATGGCAACAACGTTGCGCAAACTATTAACTGGCGA
ACTACTTACTCTAGCTTCCCGGCAACAATTAATAGACTGGATGGAGGCGGATAAAGTTGCAGGACCACTT
CTGCGCTCGGCCCTTCCGGCTGGCTGGTTTATTGCTGATAAATCTGGAGCCGGTGAGCGTGGGTCTCGCG
GTATCATTGCAGCACTGGGGCCAGATGGTAAGCCCTCCCGTATCGTAGTTATCTACACGACGGGGAGTCA
GGCAACTATGGATGAACGAAATAGACAGATCGCTGAGATAGGTGCCTCACTGATTAAGCATTGGTAACTG
TCAGACCAAGTTTACTCATATATACTTTAGATTGATTTAAAACTTCATTTTTAATTTAAAAGGATCTAGG
TGAAGATCCTTTTTGATAATCTCATGACCAAAATCCCTTAACGTGAGTTTTCGTTCCACTGAGCGTCAGA
CCCCGTAGAAAAGATCAAAGGATCTTCTTGAGATCCTTTTTTTCTGCGCGTAATCTGCTGCTTGCAAACA
AAAAAACCACCGCTACCAGCGGTGGTTTGTTTGCCGGATCAAGAGCTACCAACTCTTTTTCCGAAGGTAA
CTGGCTTCAGCAGAGCGCAGATACCAAATACTGTTCTTCTAGTGTAGCCGTAGTTAGGCCACCACTTCAA
GAACTCTGTAGCACCGCCTACATACCTCGCTCTGCTAATCCTGTTACCAGTGGCTGCTGCCAGTGGCGAT
AAGTCGTGTCTTACCGGGTTGGACTCAAGACGATAGTTACCGGATAAGGCGCAGCGGTCGGGCTGAATGG
GGGGTTCGTGCACACAGCCCAGCTTGGAGCGAACGACCTACACCGAACTGAGATACCTACAGCGTGAGCT
ATGAGAAAGCGCCACGCTTCCCGAAGGGAGAAAGGCGGACAGGTATCCGGTAAGCGGCAGGGTCGGAACA
GGAGAGCGCACGAGGGAGCTTCCAGGGGGAAACGCCTGGTATCTTTATAGTCCTGTCGGGTTTCGCCACC
TCTGACTTGAGCGTCGATTTTTGTGATGCTCGTCAGGGGGGCGGAGCCTATGGAAAAACGCCAGCAACGC
GGCCTTTTTACGGTTCCTGGCCTTTTGCTGGCCTTTTGCTCACATGTTCTTTCCTGCGTTATCCCCTGAT
TCTGTGGATAACCGTATTACCGCCTTTGAGTGAGCTGATACCGCTCGCCGCAGCCGAACGACCGAGCGCA
GCGAGTCAGTGAGCGAGGAAGCGGAATTCGCCCAATACGCAAACCGCCTCTCCCCGCGCGTTGGCCGATT
CATTAATGCAGCTGGCACGACAGGTTTCCCGACTGGAAAGCGGGCAGTGAGCGCAACGCAATTAATGTGA
GTTAGCTCACTCATTAGGCACCCCAGGCTTTACACTTTATGCTTCCGGCTCGTATGTTGTGTGGAATTGT
GAGCGGATAACAATTTCACACAGGAAACAGCTATGACCATGATTACGCCAAGCGCGCAATTAACCCTCAC
TAAAGGGAACAAAAGCTGGAGCTCCACCGCGGTGGCGGCCGCTCTAGATGGATAACTTCGTATAGCATAC
ATTATACGAAGTTATACGGGCGAATTGGAGCTCCACCGCGGTGGCGGCCGCTCTAGAACTAGTGGCTTGC
ATGCCCGTCTTCACTCGAGTTTACTCCCTATCAGTGATAGAGAACGTATGAAGAGTTTACTCCCTATCAG
TGATAGAGAACGTATGCAGACTTTACTCCCTATCAGTGATAGAGAACGTATAAGGAGTTTACTCCCTATC
AGTGATAGAGAACGTATGACCAGTTTACTCCCTATCAGTGATAGAGAACGTATCTACAGTTTACTCCCTA
TCAGTGATAGAGAACGTATATCCAGTTTACTCCCTATCAGTGATAGAGAACGTATGTCGAGGTAGGCGTG
ATCGATTTTTTGCAAATTACGAGCGTTGTAGGGGGCGGAGCGATAGGTCCTATAGGTTTTGGTATATCAT
CATTCATTCATTCATTGGTACATTCATTTACCCACCTTCCTCTTTCTGAGCTTCTCTGGAGTTCTGTGCT
TCCTTTTTCCCTTATCTTTATACTGTAATTTTTAACTTTCAGCCGGTAGAAAAATGAGTAAAGGAGAAGA
ATTGTTCACTGGAGTTGTCCCAATCCTCGTCGAGCTCGACGGAGACGTCAACGGACACAAGTTCTCCGTC
TCCGGAGAGGGAGAGGGAGACGCCACCTACGGAAAGCTCACCCTCAAGTTCATCTGCACCACCGGAAAGC
TCCCAGTCCCATGGCCAACCCTCGTCACCACCTTCTGCTACGGAGTCCAATGCTTCTCCCGTTACCCAGA
CCACATGAAGCGTCACGACTTCTTCAAGTCCGCCATGCCAGAGGGATACGTCCAAGAGCGTACCATCTTC
TTCAAGGTAAGTTTAAACATATATATACTAACTACTGATTATTTAAATTTTCAGGACGACGGAAACTACA
AGACCCGTGCCGAGGTCAAGTTCGAGGGAGACACCCTCGTCAACCGTATCGAGCTCAAGGTAAGTTTAAA
CAGTTCGGTACTAACTAACCATACATATTTAAATTTTCAGGGAATCGACTTCAAGGAGGACGGAAACATC
CTCGGACACAAGCTCGAGTACAACTACAACTCCCACAACGTCTACATCATGGCCGACAAGCAAAAGAACG
GAATCAAGGTCAACTTCAAGGTAAGTTTAAACATGATTTTACTAACTAACTAATCTGATTTAAATTTTCA
GATCCGTCACAACATCGAGGACGGATCCGTCCAACTCGCCGACCACTACCAACAAAACACCCCAATCGGA
GACGGACCAGTCCTCCTCCCAGACAACCACTACCTCTCCACCCAATCCGCCCTCTCCAAGGACCCAAACG
AGAAGCGTGACCACATGGTCCTCCTCGAGTTCGTCACCGCCGCCGGAATCACCCACGGAATGGACGAGCT
CTACAAGTAAATTTTTTGCCCCTTCCACCCACAACGCTCAAAAGAAGTTCGTATTATCCCGCAACCCATC
CAGACCATCCTTTTACATTTTTTTTATTTTCTCTTTTTTTTTTCTTCACCCTCTCCGTGTACATTGCTAG
TAATAGTTCCAACTTCTCTAGCCGACTGCATTATGCTTCCCATTCTCACCCAAATCTTCATTGGTAACTT
CTCTTGTATTTGTTCAATACTATTCCGGTAGTAATCTAGGCATGTATAACTAGGTTCTCTGTGTATCTTT
GGTTTGAAGTTGAGGTTTAATGCAATCACTTTTGTTGTTGTACCCTATTACTGCCGATGACCCCCATTTT
CTCATTACAAAATTGACATTTTAAACCATTTTTTCTCTGAATCATGCTCATTATTTGAGCCACATTCATA
ATAAAGCTTTTAATAAGACAAATTGATCAAGTTTATCTAATGTAAAAAATACAAATAAAGAAAATTCAAC
CCGGAGGAGAGATGAAGTGAGTAGCTGTTACGGAACACAGATTATTTGCCTTGTTTGTTTCCGAAGATGT
CTCCGACGCGGTCCAAAATTGAGCCAATACTGAGCGGGTACCCGGGAAGTTCCTATACTATTTGAAGAAT
AGGAACTTCTGCAGGAATTCGATATCGGT
